Addgene plasmid #216929: pST39-Mega'-deltaGU
Purpose: Mega' with knockout of GvpG and GvpU
Depositing lab: George Lu. Depositing organization: Rice University. Publication: Elucidating the assembly of gas vesicles by systematic protein-protein interaction analysis. Iburg M, Anderson AP, Wong VT, Anton ED, He A, Lu GJ. EMBO J. 2024 Oct;43(19):4156-4172. doi: 10.1038/s44318-024-00178-2. Epub 2024 Sep 3. PubMed 39227754.
Backbone
  Vector backbone: pST39
  Vector type: Bacterial Expression
Growth in bacteria
  Bacterial resistance: Ampicillin, 100 μg/mL
  Growth temperature: 30°C
  Growth strain: DH5alpha
  Copy number: Low Copy
Gene/Insert
  Gene/Insert name: Mega' with knockout of GvpG and GvpU
  Species: Synthetic; Priestia megaterium
  Cloning method: Gibson Cloning
Terms and licenses: Academic/Nonprofit Terms; Industry Terms: Not Available to Industry
Depositor comments: Please visit https://www.biorxiv.org/content/10.1101/2023.07.23.550228v1 for bioRxiv preprint.
How to cite: pST39-Mega'-deltaGU was a gift from George Lu (Addgene plasmid # 216929 ; http://n2t.net/addgene:216929 ; RRID:Addgene_216929)
