[The description below was written by a language model from this plasmid's Addgene catalogue record and pLannotate feature annotations shown in this document.]
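Description:
pST39-Mega'-deltaGU is a bacterial expression plasmid built on the pST39 polycistronic backbone. It carries a variant of the Priestia (Bacillus) megaterium gas vesicle gene cluster, here called Mega', in which GvpG and GvpU have been knocked out. The record does not state how the knockouts were made (deletion, stop codon or other change), only that the insert was assembled by Gibson cloning and is described as synthetic and P. megaterium-derived. The roughly 8 kb plasmid replicates from a ColE1/pMB1-type origin. It retains the pBR322-style rop gene and bom region, which fits its listing as low copy. Selection is by ampicillin through the TEM beta-lactamase gene (bla) under its own promoter.

The gas vesicle cluster lies between a T7 promoter and a T7 terminator, so expression depends on a host that supplies T7 RNA polymerase. The genes are presumably transcribed as a single polycistronic message. Automated annotation identified only gvpB (the GvpA-type major shell protein), gvpS and gvpJ within this approximately 5 kb region. The remaining cluster genes were not labelled, so the table does not confirm the full gene content. Several short fragment hits are most likely incidental sequence matches or backbone remnants rather than functional parts: an RSF origin piece, mbeC, a plant ADH 5'-UTR, and a T7 gene 10-derived tag fragment just upstream of the terminator.

The associated study mapped protein-protein interactions during gas vesicle assembly. In that context, the construct likely serves to test how loss of these two proteins affects gas vesicle formation in E. coli, compared with the intact Mega' cluster.
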