Features (pLannotate 1.2.2; 16 found; start..end, strand, type, name):
     48..181     +  rep_origin     RSF ori (fragment): Plasmids containing the RSF 1030 origin of replication can be propagated in E. coli cells that contain additional plasmids with compatible origins.
    186..325     -  misc_feature   bom: basis of mobility region from pBR322
    427..618     -  CDS            rop: Rop protein, which maintains plasmids at low copy number; rop
    658..768     +  CDS            mbeC (fragment): MBEC_ECOLX - Experimental evidence at protein level: Swiss-Prot protein existence level 1. Required for efficient mobilization of ColE1 plasmid and is thus essential to promote the specific transfer of the plasmid during conjugation. Probably functions by inducing DNA bending, helping the MbeA relaxase to melt the DNA around the nic site and cleave the phosphodiester bond. Binds specifically double-stranded DNA (dsDNA) containing the ColE1 oriT but does not recognize the inverted repeat (IR). From Escherichia coli.
    855..873     +  promoter       T7 promoter: promoter for bacteriophage T7 RNA polymerase
   1121..1384    +  CDS            gvpB: GVPB_BACME - Protein inferred from homology: Swiss-Prot protein existence level 3. Gas vesicles are small, hollow, gas filled protein structures that are found in several microbial planktonic microorganisms. They allow the positioning of the organism at the favorable depth for growth. GvpA type proteins form the essential core of the structure. From Bacillus megaterium.
   3655..3671    +  5'UTR          OsADH 5'-UTR (fragment): translational enhancer from the 5'-UTR of the Oryza sativa alcohol dehydrogenase gene (Sugio et al., 2008)
   4312..4596    +  CDS            gvpS: GVPS_BACME - Protein inferred from homology: Swiss-Prot protein existence level 3. Gas vesicles are small, hollow, gas filled protein structures that are found in several microbial planktonic microorganisms. They allow the positioning of the organism at the favorable depth for growth (By similarity). From Bacillus megaterium.
   4586..4660    +  CDS            gvpS (fragment): GVPS_BACME - Protein inferred from homology: Swiss-Prot protein existence level 3. Gas vesicles are small, hollow, gas filled protein structures that are found in several microbial planktonic microorganisms. They allow the positioning of the organism at the favorable depth for growth (By similarity). From Bacillus megaterium.
   4923..5222    +  CDS            gvpJ: GVPJ_BACME - Protein inferred from homology: Swiss-Prot protein existence level 3. Gas vesicles are small, hollow, gas filled protein structures that are found in several microbial planktonic microorganisms. They allow the positioning of the organism at the favorable depth for growth. This protein could be important for the shape determination of the gas vesicle. From Bacillus megaterium.
   6205..6254    +  CDS            SET1 (fragment): solubility-enhancement tag derived from T7 phage gene 10B
   6262..6309    +  terminator     T7 terminator: transcription terminator for bacteriophage T7 RNA polymerase
   6376..6467    +  promoter       AmpR promoter: bla
   6468..7325    +  CDS            bla: BLAT_ECOLX - Experimental evidence at protein level: Swiss-Prot protein existence level 1. TEM-type are the most prevalent beta-lactamases in enterobacteria; they hydrolyze the beta-lactam bond in susceptible beta-lactam antibiotics, thus conferring resistance to penicillins and cephalosporins. TEM-3 and TEM-4 are capable of hydrolyzing cefotaxime and ceftazidime. TEM-5 is capable of hydrolyzing ceftazidime. TEM-6 is capable of hydrolyzing ceftazidime and aztreonam. TEM-8/CAZ-2, TEM- 16/CAZ-7 and TEM-24/CAZ-6 are markedly active against ceftazidime. IRT- 4 shows resistance to beta-lactamase in
   7332..7371    +  terminator     fd terminator: central terminator from bacteriophage fd (Otsuka and Kunisawa, 1982)
   7402..7990    +  rep_origin     ori: high-copy-number ColE1/pMB1/pBR322/pUC origin of replication
>Addgene plasmid #216929 | pST39-Mega'-deltaGU | addgene full sequence | sequence record 445288 | Addgene NGS Result
AACGCCAGCAACGCGGCCTTTTTACGGTTCCTGGCCTTTTGCTGGCCTTTTGCTCACATGTTCTTTCCTG
CGTTATCCCCTGATTCTGTGGATAACCGTATTACCGCCTTTGAGTGAGCTGATACCGCTCGCCGCAGCCG
AACGACCGAGCGCAGCGAGTCAGTGAGCGAGGAAGCGGAAGAGCGCCTGATGCGGTATTTTCTCCTTACG
CATCTGTGCGGTATTTCACACCGCAATGGTGCACTCTCAGTACAATCTGCTCTGATGCCGCATAGTTAAG
CCAGTATACACTCCGCTATCGCTACGTGACTGGGTCATGGCTGCGCCCCGACACCCGCCAACACCCGCTG
ACGCGCCCTGACGGGCTTGTCTGCTCCCGGCATCCGCTTACAGACAAGCTGTGACCGTCTCCGGGAGCTG
CATGTGTCAGAGGTTTTCACCGTCATCACCGAAACGCGCGAGGCAGCTGCGGTAAAGCTCATCAGCGTGG
TCGTGAAGCGATTCACAGATGTCTGCCTGTTCATCCGCGTCCAGCTCGTTGAGTTTCTCCAGAAGCGTTA
ATGTCTGGCTTCTGATAAAGCGGGCCATGTTAAGGGCGGTTTTTTCCTGTTTGGTCACTGATGCCTCCGT
GTAAGGGGGATTTCTGTTCATGGGGTAATGATACCGATGAAACGAGAGAGGATGCTCACGATACGGGTTA
CTGATGATGAACATGCCCGGTTACTGGAACGTTGTGAGGGTAAACAACTGGCGGTATGGATGCGGCGGGA
CCAGAGAAAAATCACTCAGGGTCAATGCCAGCGCTTCGTTAATACAGATGTAGGTGTTGGCACCATGCAT
CGATCCCGCGAAATTAATACGACTCACTATAGGGAGACCACAACGGTTTCCCTCTAGAGATAGCTTAGCG
ATGTGAAAGAAGCTGGAGAAAACTTTCAAGAAAAAGTTTCTTCTTCAGACGATAAAGAGAAGTCAAAAAA
TAAGCGGAAAATAAAAGGCGTAAATCAGATTAAAAAAGCAACGGATATTAAAAGCTCTACTAAGATTAAA
AGTTCTAATGATATTAAATCATCTACAGATTTAAAAACAATGGGATCATAAGCGAAAGGAGAAATGAGAT
ATGTCTATTCAAAAAAGTACTAATAGTTCAAGTTTAGCAGAAGTCATTGACCGTATTTTAGATAAAGGAA
TTGTTATTGATGCTTTTGCAAGAGTTTCTGTTGTAGGAATTGAAATTTTAACGATTGAAGCGCGAGTGGT
TATTGCCAGTGTTGATACATGGTTACGCTATGCAGAAGCAGTAGGGCTTCTTCGTGACGACGTAGAAGAA
AACGGTCTTCCTGAACGTTCAAATTCAAGTGAAGGGCAGCCGCGTTTTAGTATTTAATATGAAGTGGTAT
GGAACCTTCCTTTTTTGAGGGTGGTTCCAGCTTTTAGATCTAACTATTGGAGGCTACTAAAAATGGAAAT
TAAAAAAATTATGCAAGCCGTGAACGACTTTTTCGGTGAACACGTAGCTCCTCCTCATAAAATTACCTCG
GTGGAAGCTACTGAAGATGAAGGTTGGAGAGTTATTGTTGAAGTCATTGAAGAACGAGAATATATGAAAA
AATACGCCAAAGATGAAATGCTCGGAACGTACGAGTGCTTTGTAAATAAAGAAAAAGAAGTCATTTCATT
CAAACGACTCGACGTCAGATATAGAAGCGCCATTGGCATTGAAGCATAAACGATAAGATGGCAGGAGGAA
CGTAAAAATGACCGTCTTAACAGACAAAAGGAAAAAAGGCAGTGGAGCTTTTATACAAGATGACGAGACA
AAAGAGGTTCTTTCAAGAGCGCTGAGCTATTTAAAATCCGGCTATTCCATTCATTTTACAGGTCCTGCCG
GCGGAGGCAAAACCTCTTTAGCGCGAGCGCTTGCTAAAAAGAGAAAGCGTCCTGTAATGCTGATGCACGG
GAATCACGAGCTCAACAACAAAGATTTAATTGGCGATTTTACGGGATACACGAGCAAAAAAGTAATCGAC
CAGTACGTTCGTTCTGTCTATAAAAAAGATGAACAGGTGAGTGAAAACTGGCAGGATGGCCGATTGCTTG
AAGCTGTAAAAAATGGCTATACGCTGATTTACGACGAATTTACTCGTTCTAAGCCTGCGACGAATAATAT
CTTTCTATCGATATTAGAAGAAGGCGTGCTGCCGCTGTATGGAGTAAAAATGACCGATCCTTTTGTGCGC
GTGCATCCCGATTTCCGCGTCATCTTCACAAGCAATCCAGCTGAGTATGCCGGCGTATATGATACGCAAG
ATGCGCTTCTCGACAGGTTAATTACCATGTTTATTGATTATAAAGACATCGACAGAGAGACAGCGATTTT
AACGGAGAAAACGGACGTAGAAGAAGATGAAGCGCGCACAATTGTAACGCTCGTAGCAAACGTGCGAAAC
CGCTCTGGAGACGAAAACAGCAGCGGACTTAGCCTGCGGGCTTCGCTTATGATCGCTACCCTTGCCACGC
AGCAAGACATTCCTATCGATGGAAGTGACGAAGATTTTCAAACGTTATGTATCGATATTTTGCATCATCC
GCTTACCAAATGTTTGGATGAAGAAAATGCAAAAAGCAAAGCCGAAAAAATCATTTTAGAAGAATGTAAG
AATATAGACACTGAAGAAAAGTAAAGGAGCTTGAAAACATGAGTGAAACAAACGAAACAGGTATTTATAT
TTTTAGCGCCATTCAAACGGATAAAGACGAAGAATTTGGCGCCGTGGAAGTAGAAGGAACAAAAGCTGAA
ACATTTTTGATTCGCTACAAAGACGCGGCTATGGTAGCAGCTGAAGTACCGATGAAAATTTATCATCCTA
ATCGCCAAAATTTATTAATGCATCAAAACGCAGTAGCAGCGATTATGGACAAGAACGATACGGTTATTCC
AATCAGCTTTGGGAATGTATTCAAATCAAAAGAAGACGTAAAAGTTCTTTTGGAAAACCTTTATCCGCAG
TTTGAAAAGCTGTTTCCAGCGATCAAAGGAAAAATTGAAGTCGGTTTAAAAGTAATTGGGAAAAAAGAAT
GGCTTGAGAAAAAAGTAAACGAAAATCCTGAACTTGAGAAAGTATCAGCATCCGTAAAAGGAAAATCAGA
AGCAGCCGGTTATTATGAGCGTATTCAACTTGGAGGAATGGCTCAAAAGATGTTTACTTCCCTGCAAAAA
GAAGTCAAGACAGATGTGTTTTCTCCGCTTGAAGAAGCAGCGGAAGCAGCAAAAGCAAATGAGCCAACGG
GCGAAACGATGCTTTTAAACGCGTCTTTCTTAATTAACCGAGAAGATGAAGCGAAGTTTGATGAAAAAGT
AAATGAAGCGCATGAAAACTGGAAAGACAAAGCCGATTTTCATTACAGCGGTCCTTGGCCTGCTTATAAT
TTTGTGAACATTCGCCTAAAAGTAGAAGAGAAATAACGAAATGAGGAATCCTAGATGGGAGAATTACTGT
ATTTATACGGTTTAATTCCAACAAAAGAAGCAGCAGCCATAGAGCCGTTTCCATCTTATAAGGGGTTTGA
CGGAGAACATTCACTGTACCCAATTGCGTTTGATCAGGTGACGGCTGTAGTTTCTAAGCTGGATGCTGAC
ACCTATTCAGAAAAAGTGATTCAAGAAAAAATGGAGCAGGATATGAGCTGGCTGCAGGAAAAAGCATTTC
ATCATCACGAAACGGTAGCCGCTTTGTACGAAGAATTTACGATCATTCCATTAAAATTTTGCACCATTTA
TAAAGGTGAAGAAAGTCTGCAGGCAGCTATTGAGATTAACAAAGAAAAGATAGAGAATTCACTGACGCTG
CTTCAAGGAAATGAAGAGTGGAATGTGAAAATTTACTGTGATGATACAGAGCTTAAAAAAGGAATCAGCG
AAACGAATGAAAGCGTGAAAGCGAAAAAACAAGAAATTAGTCACTTATCACCAGGAAGACAGTTTTTTGA
AAAGAAAAAAATAGATCAGCTGATTGAAAAAGAATTAGAGCTTCACAAAAACAAAGTGTGTGAAGAGATA
CATGACAAGCTAAAAGAATTATCGCTTTATGACTCTGTTAAAAAGAATTGGAGCAAAGACGTAACTGGCG
CAGCTGAACAGATGGCGTGGAACAGCGTGTTTCTTCTCCCGTCTCTGCAGATTACTAAGTTCGTAAACGA
AATAGAAGAGCTTCAGCAAAGGCTTGAAAATAAAGGCTGGAAGTTTGAAGTGACGGGACCATGGCCGCCC
TATCATTTCTCGAGCTTTGCGTAAAGTGAGGAATTAACATTATGTCTCTTAAACAATCCATGGAGAATAA
AGATATTGCTCTTATTGATATTTTAGATGTCATTTTAGATAAAGGAGTCGCCATTAAAGGAGACTTAATC
ATTTCCATAGCTGGCGTCGATTTAGTGTATTTGGATTTGCGGGTGCTTATTTCTTCGGTTGAAACGCTTG
TGCAAGCAAAAGAAGGAAATCACAAACCAATCACTTCTGAACAATTTGATAAACAAAAGGAGGAATTAAT
GGATGCAACCGGTCAGCCAAGCAAATGGACGAATCCACTTGGATCCTGATCAGGAGGAATTAATGGATGC
AACCGGTCAGCCAAGCAAATGGACGAATCCACTTGGATCCTGATCAAGCTGAACAAGGCTTAGCGCAGCT
TGTGATGACAGTTATTGAGCTATTGAGGCAAATCGTTGAACGTCATGCCATGAGGCGGGTGGAGGGTGGA
ACGTTGACGGACGAACAAATTGAAAACTTAGGAATTGCACTAATGAACTTAGAAGAAAAAATGGACGAGT
TGAAAGAGGTGTTCGGTCTGGATGCAGAAGATTTAAATATTGATCTTGGACCGCTAGGCAGCCTGCTTTA
AGCGGTCAGTAGGAGGAACAGTATGGCAGTCGAACATAATATGCAGTCAAGTACGATTGTAGATGTGCTC
GAAAAGATTTTGGATAAAGGAGTCGTTATAGCGGGGGACATCACCGTAGGAATTGCAGATGTCGAGCTAT
TAACGATAAAGATCCGCTTGATTGTGGCTTCGGTTGATAAGGCAAAAGAAATCGGCATGGACTGGTGGGA
AAATGATCCGTATCTCAGTTCAAAAGGAGCCAATAACAAAGCGCTCGAAGAAGAAAATAAAATGCTGCAT
GAGCGGTTAAAAACGCTTGAAGAAAAAATAGAAACGAAACGTTAAAAACTGTACGCTACTTAAAAAATGG
AGGGATTTACAATGGCAACTGAAACAAAATTAGATAACACACAGGCAGAAAACAAGGAAAATAAAAATGC
GGAAAACGGTTCAAAAGAAAAGAACGGTTCAAAAGCAAGCAAAACAACAAGCAGCGGGCCAATCAAACGA
GCGGTAGCAGGAGGCATCATCGGTGCAACGATTGGATATGTATCGACTCCTGAAAATCGAAAAAGTCTCC
TTGACCGCATTGATACAGACGAATTAAAAAGCAAAGCATCTGATTTAGGAACAAAGGTAAAAGAAAAATC
AAAAAGCAGCGTGGCCAGCCTGAAAACATCTGCGGGAAGCTTGTTTAAAAAAGATAAAGATAAATCAAAA
GATGATGAAGAAAACGTAAATTCTTCTAGTAGCGAAACAGAAGACGATAACGTTCAAGAGTACGACGAGT
TAAAAGAAGAAAATCAAACTCTTCAAGATCGCTTATCACAGCTTGAAGAAAAAATGAACATGCTTGTTGA
GCTTAGCCTCAATAAAAATCAAGACGAAGAAGCGGAAGATACAGATTCCGACGAAGAAGAGAACGATGAG
AACGATGAAAACGATGAAAACGAGCAGGACGATGAAAACGAAGAAGAAACATCTAAGCCACGTAAAAAGG
ATAAAAAAGAAGCTGAGGAAGAAGAAAGTGAAAGTGACGAAGACAGCGAGGAAGAAGAGGAAGATTCTCG
CTCAAACAAAAAAAATAAAAAAGTAAAAACAGAAGAAGAAGACGAAGATGAAAGCGAAGAAGAAAAAAAG
GAAGCGAAACCAAAAAAGTCAACAGCTAAAAAATCAAAAAATACAAAAGCAAAGAAAAACACGGACGAAG
AAGATGATGAAGCAACATCTCTTTCTAGTGAAGACGATACAACAGCCTAAGACGTCGTCACATTTGCTTC
TGCTTGCTGCAGTCCGGATTCGCGAACGCGTCTCGAGAGATCCGGCTGCTAACAAAGCCCGAAAGGAAGC
TGAGTTGGCTGCTGCCACCGCTGAGCAATAACTAGCATAACCCCTTGGGGCCTCTAAACGGGTCTTGAGG
GGTTTTTTGCTGAAAGGAGGAACTATATCCGACTAGTAGCCCGCCTAATGAGCGGGCTTTTTTTTAATTC
CCCTATTTGTTTATTTTTCTAAATACATTCAAATATGTATCCGCTCATGAGACAATAACCCTGATAAATG
CTTCAATAATATTGAAAAAGGAAGAGTATGAGTATTCAACATTTCCGTGTCGCCCTTATTCCCTTTTTTG
CGGCATTTTGCCTTCCTGTTTTTGCTCACCCAGAAACGCTCGTGAAAGTAAAAGACGCAGAGGACCAATT
GGGGGCACGAGTGGGATACATAGAACTGGACTTGAATAGCGGTAAAATCCTTGAGAGTTTTCGCCCTGAA
GAGCGTTTTCCAATGATGAGCACTTTCAAAGTTCTGCTATGTGGAGCAGTATTATCCCGTGTAGATGCGG
GGCAAGAGCAACTCGGACGACGAATACACTATTCGCAGAATGACTTGGTTGAATACTCCCCAGTGACAGA
AAAGCACCTTACGGACGGAATGACGGTAAGAGAATTATGTAGTGCCGCCATAACGATGAGTGATAACACT
GCGGCGAACTTACTTCTGACAACCATCGGTGGACCGAAGGAATTAACCGCTTTTTTGCACAATATGGGAG
ACCATGTAACTCGCCTTGACCGTTGGGAACCAGAACTGAATGAAGCCATACCAAACGACGAGCGAGACAC
CACAATGCCTGCGGCAATGGCAACAACATTACGCAAACTATTAACTGGCGAACTACTTACTCTGGCTTCA
CGGCAACAATTAATAGACTGGCTTGAAGCGGATAAAGTTGCAGGACCACTACTGCGTTCGGCACTTCCTG
CTGGCTGGTTTATTGCTGATAAATCTGGGGCAGGAGAGCGTGGTTCACGGGGTATCATTGCCGCACTTGG
ACCAGATGGTAAGCCTTCCCGTATCGTAGTTATCTACACGACGGGTAGTCAGGCAACTATGGACGAACGA
AATAGACAGATTGCTGAAATAGGGGCTTCACTGATTAAGCATTGGTAAACCGATACAATTAAAGGCTCCT
TTTGGAGCCTTTTTTTTTGGACGGACCGGTAGAAAAGATCAAAGGATCTTCTTGAGATCCTTTTTTTCTG
CGCGTAATCTGCTGCTTGCAAACAAAAAAACCACCGCTACCAGCGGTGGTTTGTTTGCCGGATCAAGAGC
TACCAACTCTTTTTCCGAAGGTAACTGGCTTCAGCAGAGCGCAGATACCAAATACTGTCCTTCTAGTGTA
GCCGTAGTTAGGCCACCACTTCAAGAACTCTGTAGCACCGCCTACATACCTCGCTCTGCTAATCCTGTTA
CCAGTGGCTGCTGCCAGTGGCGATAAGTCGTGTCTTACCGGGTTGGACTCAAGACGATAGTTACCGGATA
AGGCGCAGCGGTCGGGCTGAACGGGGGGTTCGTGCACACAGCCCAGCTTGGAGCGAACGACCTACACCGA
ACTGAGATACCTACAGCGTGAGCTATGAGAAAGCGCCACGCTTCCCGAAGGGAGAAAGGCGGACAGGTAT
CCGGTAAGCGGCAGGGTCGGAACAGGAGAGCGCACGAGGGAGCTTCCAGGGGGAAACGCCTGGTATCTTT
ATAGTCCTGTCGGGTTTCGCCACCTCTGACTTGAGCGTCGATTTTTGTGATGCTCGTCAGGGGGGCGGAG
CCTATGGAAA
